Addgene plasmid #110145: pTKan-p35S::Csy4-pNOS::cogGFP (C132, JBEI-15898)
Purpose: Transformation and expression of Csy4 and cogGFP proteins in plants
Depositing lab: Dominique Loque. Depositing organization: Lawrence Berkeley National Laboratory. Publication: Endoribonuclease-Based Two-Component Repressor Systems for Tight Gene Expression Control in Plants. Liang Y, Richardson S, Yan J, Benites VT, Cheng-Yue C, Tran T, Mortimer J, Mukhopadhyay A, Keasling JD, Scheller HV, Loque D. ACS Synth Biol. 2017 May 19;6(5):806-816. doi: 10.1021/acssynbio.6b00295. Epub 2017 Feb 8. PubMed 28094975.
Backbone
  Vector backbone: pTKan-GW-R1R2
  Vector type: Bacterial Expression, Plant Expression
Growth in bacteria
  Bacterial resistance: Spectinomycin, 50 μg/mL
  Growth temperature: 37°C
  Growth strain: NEB5alpha
  Copy number: High Copy
Gene/Insert
  Gene/Insert name: Csy4
  Species: A. thaliana (mustard weed)
  Entrez Gene: ATCS (a.k.a. AT2G44350, CITRATE SYNTHASE 4, CSY4, F4I1.16)
  Tag / fusion protein: cogGFP (C terminal on insert)
  Cloning method: Gateway Cloning
  Sequencing primers: 5′ unknown
Terms and licenses: Academic/Nonprofit Terms; Industry Terms: Not Available to Industry
How to cite: pTKan-p35S::Csy4-pNOS::cogGFP (C132, JBEI-15898) was a gift from Dominique Loque (Addgene plasmid # 110145 ; http://n2t.net/addgene:110145 ; RRID:Addgene_110145)
