[The description below was written by a language model from this plasmid's Addgene catalogue record and pLannotate feature annotations shown in this document.]
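Description:
pTKan-p35S::Csy4-pNOS::cogGFP is a roughly 12.9 kb binary T-DNA vector built on the pTKan-GW-R1R2 backbone for Agrobacterium-mediated plant transformation. It is maintained in E. coli through a high-copy ColE1/pUC-type origin. The pVS1 oriV, RepA and StaA functions support replication and stable maintenance in Agrobacterium, and a pBR322 bom site is also present. Bacterial selection is by spectinomycin through an aadA (SmR) gene. Between the nopaline-type right and left border repeats lies a plant selection cassette in which the mannopine synthase promoter and terminator drive neo (nptII), conferring kanamycin resistance on transformed plants.

The payload, assembled by multisite Gateway cloning (attB1, attB4, attB3 and attB2 scars), consists of two separate expression units. In the first, the CaMV 35S promoter drives Csy4, followed by the Ti plasmid gene 7 terminator. In the second, the weaker NOS promoter drives a GFP coding sequence (annotated as yEGFP) terminated by the pea rbcS-E9 terminator. A CRISPR direct-repeat element, the kind of hairpin that Csy4 recognises and cleaves, sits immediately upstream of the GFP open reading frame. This arrangement fits the endoribonuclease-based two-component repressor concept of the associated publication: Csy4 would cut its cognate site in the reporter transcript ("cogGFP") and so reduce GFP expression.

The catalogue fields conflict with the sequence annotation in two respects. They link Csy4 to the Arabidopsis citrate synthase 4 gene, whereas the feature table identifies the coding sequence as the Pseudomonas aeruginosa Cas6f/Csy4 CRISPR endoribonuclease. They also list cogGFP as a C-terminal tag, while the annotation shows it as an independently transcribed reporter.
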