Features (pLannotate 1.2.2; 34 found; start..end, strand, type, name):
     82..170     +  CDS            lacI (fragment): lac repressor; lacI; The lac repressor binds to the lac operator to inhibit transcription in E. coli. This inhibition can be relieved by adding lactose or isopropyl-β-D-thiogalactopyranoside (IPTG).
    183..204     +  protein_bind   CAP binding site: CAP binding activates transcription in the presence of cAMP. E. coli catabolite activator protein
    219..249     +  promoter       lac promoter: promoter for the E. coli lac operon
    253..275     +  protein_bind   lac operator (fragment): The lac repressor binds to the lac operator to inhibit transcription in E. coli. This inhibition can be relieved by adding lactose or isopropyl-β-D-thiogalactopyranoside (IPTG). lac repressor encoded by lacI
    306..339     +  misc_feature   MCS (fragment): pUC18/19 multiple cloning site
    600..941     +  promoter       CaMV 35S promoter: strong constitutive promoter from cauliflower mosaic virus
    976..1000    +  protein_bind   attB1: mutant version of attB; recombination site for the Gateway® BP reaction BP Clonase™
   1036..1593    +  CDS            cas6f: CAS6_PSEAB - Also known as csy4. Experimental evidence at protein level: Swiss-Prot protein existence level 1. CRISPR (clustered regularly interspaced short palindromic repeat) is an adaptive immune system that provides protection against mobile genetic elements (viruses, transposable elements and conjugative plasmids). CRISPR clusters contain sequences complementary to antecedent mobile elements and target invading nucleic acids. CRISPR clusters are transcribed and processed into CRISPR RNA (crRNA). Processes pre-crRNA into individual crRNA units. Absolutely required for crRNA production or s
   1601..1621    -  protein_bind   attB4: mutant version of attB; core recombination site for the Gateway® BP reaction BP Clonase™
   1645..1845    +  terminator     gene 7 terminator: transcription terminator for octopine-type Ti plasmid gene 7
   1991..2170    +  promoter       NOS promoter: nopaline synthase promoter
   2217..2237    +  protein_bind   attB3: mutant version of attB; core recombination site for the Gateway® BP reaction BP Clonase™
   2240..2267    +  ncRNA          CRISPR-DR4: Accession: RF01317 - CRISPR RNA direct repeat element
   2270..2986    +  CDS            yEGFP: yEGFP is a fluorescent protein published in 1997.
   2988..3012    -  protein_bind   attB2: mutant version of attB; recombination site for the Gateway® BP reaction BP Clonase™
   3110..3751    +  terminator     E9 terminator: terminator and polyadenylation signal from the pea rbcS-E9 gene
   3758..3912    +  CDS            lacZα (fragment): LacZα fragment of β-galactosidase; lacZ fragment
   4357..4609    -  terminator     MAS terminator: mannopine synthase terminator
   4626..4784    -  CDS            ble (fragment): BLE_KLEPN - Experimental evidence at protein level: Swiss-Prot protein existence level 1. Binding protein with a strong affinity to the bleomycin family of antibiotics. Binds to CL990; an antimitotic-antibiotic compound. From Klebsiella pneumoniae.
   4808..5599    -  CDS            neo: KKA2_KLEPN - Also known as kan, nptII. Experimental evidence at protein level: Swiss-Prot protein existence level 1. Resistance to kanamycin, neomycin, paromomycin, ribostamycin, butirosin and gentamicin B. From Klebsiella pneumoniae.
   5629..6009    -  promoter       MAS promoter: mannopine synthase promoter (Velten et al., 1984)
   6112..6306    +  CDS            mas1 (fragment): MAS1_AGRT9 - Protein inferred from homology: Swiss-Prot protein existence level 3. Reduces deoxy-fructosyl-glutamine to mannopine. From Agrobacterium tumefaciens (strain 15955).
   6381..6405    -  misc_feature   LB T-DNA repeat: left border repeat from nopaline C58 T-DNA
   6664..6687    +  promoter       Pc promoter (fragment): intI1 (promoter lies within the coding sequence); class 1 integron promoter
   6863..6919    +  CDS            GmR (fragment): gentamycin acetyltransferase; aacC1; confers resistance to gentamycin
   6930..7717    +  CDS            SmR (fragment): aminoglycoside adenylyltransferase (Murphy, 1985); aadA; confers resistance to spectinomycin and streptomycin
   7963..8551    +  rep_origin     ori: high-copy-number ColE1/pMB1/pBR322/pUC origin of replication
   8737..8877    -  misc_feature   bom: basis of mobility region from pBR322
   8979..9018    -  CDS            rop (fragment): Rop protein, which maintains plasmids at low copy number; rop
   9221..9415    -  rep_origin     pVS1 oriV: origin of replication for the Pseudomonas plasmid pVS1 (Heeb et al., 2000)
   9481..10554   -  CDS            pVS1 RepA: replication protein from the Pseudomonas plasmid pVS1 (Heeb et al., 2000)
  10983..11612   -  CDS            pVS1 StaA: stability protein from the Pseudomonas plasmid pVS1 (Heeb et al., 2000)
  12172..12573   -  CDS            Y4CG_SINFN (fragment): Protein inferred from homology: Swiss-Prot protein existence level 3. From Sinorhizobium fredii (strain NBRC 101917 / NGR234).
  12923..18      -  misc_feature   RB T-DNA repeat (across the origin): right border repeat from nopaline C58 T-DNA
>Addgene plasmid #110145 | pTKan-p35S::Csy4-pNOS::cogGFP (C132, JBEI-15898) | addgene full sequence | sequence record 212904 | Addgene NGS Result
CGCCAATATATCCTGTCAAACACTGATAGTTTAAACTGAAGGCGGGAAACGACAATCTGATCCAAGCTCA
AGCTGCTCTAGCCAATACGCAAACCGCCTCTCCCCGCGCGTTGGCCGATTCATTAATGCAGCTGGCACGA
CAGGTTTCCCGACTGGAAAGCGGGCAGTGAGCGCAACGCAATTAATGTGAGTTAGCTCACTCATTAGGCA
CCCCAGGCTTTACACTTTATGCTTCCGGCTCGTATGTTGTGTGGAATTGTGAGCGGATAACAATTTCACA
CAGGAAACAGCTATGACATGATTACGAATTCGAGCTCGGTACCCGGGGATCCTCTAGAGGGCCCGGGACG
TCCGCGGAGATCTACGCGTGTCGACTCGAGCGGCCGCCAGTGTGATGGATATCTGCAGAATTCAGGCATG
GAGTCAAAGATTCAAATAGAGGACCTAACAGAACTCGCCGTAAAGACTGGCGAACAGTTCATACAGAGTC
TCTTACGACTCAATGACAAGAAGAAAATCTTCGTCAACATGGTGGAGCACGACACACTTGTCTACTCCAA
AAATATCAAAGATACAGTCTCAGAAGACCAAAGGGCAATTGAGACTTTTCAACAAAGGGTAATATCCGGA
AACCTCCTCGGATTCCATTGCCCAGCTATCTGTCACTTTATTGTGAAGATAGTGGAAAAGGAAGGTGGCT
CCTACAAATGCCATCATTGCGATAAAGGAAAGGCCATCGTTGAAGATGCCTCTGCCGACAGTGGTCCCAA
AGATGGACCCCCACCCACGAGGAGCATCGTGGAAAAAGAAGACGTTCCAACCACGTCTTCAAAGCAAGTG
GATTGATGTGATATCTCCACTGACGTAAGGGATGACGCACAATCCCACTATCCTTCGCAAGACCCTTCCT
CTATATAAGGAAGTTCATTTCATTTGGAGAGAACACGGGGGACTCCTAGGGCTAGCCTGTTATCAACAAG
TTTGTACAAAAAAGCAGGCTTCATGGCTCCAAAAAAGAAAAGAAAGGTTGCTAGCGACCATTACTTAGAT
ATTAGATTGAGACCAGACCCAGAGTTCCCTCCAGCACAGTTGATGTCAGTGTTATTCGGAAAATTGCACC
AAGCTTTGGTTGCACAAGGTGGAGATAGAATTGGTGTGAGTTTTCCTGATTTGGACGAGTCTAGGTCAAG
ATTGGGAGAAAGGTTAAGAATCCATGCTTCAGCAGATGACCTTAGGGCTTTGTTAGCAAGACCTTGGTTA
GAGGGTCTTAGAGATCATTTGCAGTTCGGAGAACCAGCTGTTGTGCCACACCCTACACCATATAGACAAG
TTTCTAGAGTGCAGGCAAAATCAAATCCTGAGAGACTTAGAAGGAGATTGATGAGGAGACACGACTTATC
TGAAGAGGAAGCTAGGAAGAGAATACCTGATACCGTTGCTAGAGCACTTGACTTGCCATTTGTGACTTTG
AGAAGTCAATCCACTGGTCAGCATTTTAGGTTATTCATTAGACACGGACCACTTCAAGTTACTGCAGAGG
AGGGAGGATTCACCTGTTATGGATTGAGTAAGGGAGGATTCGTGCCTTGGTTCTGACACCCAACTTTTCT
ATACAAAGTTGACTGACTAACTAGGATGAGCTAAGCTAGCTATATCATCAATTTATGTATTACACATAAT
ATCGCACTCAGTCTTTCATCTACGGCAATGTACCAGCTGATATAATCAGTTATTGAAATATTTCTGAATT
TAAACTTGCATCAATAAATTTATGTTTTTGCTTGGACTATAATACCTGACTTGTTATTTTATCAATAAAT
ATTTAAACTATATTTCTTTCAAGATGGGAATTAACATCTACAAATTGCCTTTTCTTATCGACCATGTACC
CCGGGTACCAAGCTTCTCGAGGATACATGAGAATTAAGGGAGTCACGTTATGACCCCCGCCGATGACGCG
GGACAAGCCGTTTTACGTTTGGAACTGACAGAACCGCAACGTTGAAGGAGCCACTGAGCCGCGGGTTTCT
GGAGTTTAATGAGCTAAGCACATACGTCAGAAACCATTATTGCGCGTTCAAAAGTCGCCTAAGGTCACTA
TCAGCTAGCAAATATTTCTTGTCAAAAATGCTCCACTGACGTTCCATAAATTCCCCTCGGTATCCAATTA
GAGTCTCATATTCACTCTCAACTCGATCGAGGGGATCTACCTAGGACAACTTTGTATAATAAAGTTGGCC
GTTCACTGCCGTATAGGCAGCTAAGAAATATGGTGAGCAAGGGCGAGGAGCTGTTCACCGGGGTGGTGCC
CATCCTGGTCGAGCTGGACGGCGACGTAAACGGCCACAAGTTCAGCGTGTCCGGCGAGGGCGAGGGCGAT
GCCACCTACGGCAAGCTGACCCTGAAGTTCATCTGCACCACCGGCAAGCTGCCCGTGCCCTGGCCCACCC
TCGTGACCACCTTCACCTACGGCGTGCAGTGCTTCAGCCGCTACCCCGACCACATGAAGCAGCACGACTT
CTTCAAGTCCGCCATGCCCGAAGGCTACGTCCAGGAGCGCACCATCTTCTTCAAGGACGACGGCAACTAC
AAGACCCGCGCCGAGGTGAAGTTCGAGGGCGACACCCTGGTGAACCGCATCGAGCTGAAGGGCATCGACT
TCAAGGAGGACGGCAACATCCTGGGGCACAAGCTGGAGTACAACTACAACAGCCACAACGTCTATATCAT
GGCCGACAAGCAGAAGAACGGCATCAAGGTGAACTTCAAGATCCGCCACAACATCGAGGACGGCAGCGTG
CAGCTCGCCGACCACTACCAGCAGAACACCCCCATCGGCGACGGCCCCGTGCTGCTGCCCGACAACCACT
ACCTGAGCACCCAGTCCGCCCTGAGCAAAGACCCCAACGAGAAGCGCGATCACATGGTCCTGCTGGAGTT
CGTGACCGCCGCCGGGATCACTCACGGCATGGACGAGCTGTACAAGGACCCAGCTTTCTTGTACAAAGTG
GTTGATAACAGCGCTGAGCTCTAGCACGTGCGGGCCTGAATTCCAGCACACTGGCGGCCGTTACTAGTGG
ATCCGAGCTCGGTACCAAGCTTGATGCAGAGCTTTCGTTCGTATCATCGGTTTCGACAACGTTCGTCAAG
TTCAATGCATCAGTTTCATTGCGCACACACCAGAATCCTACTGAGTTTGAGTATTATGGCATTGGGAAAA
CTGTTTTTCTTGTACCATTTGTTGTGCTTGTAATTTACTGTGTTTTTTATTCGGTTTTCGCTATCGAACT
GTGAAATGGAAATGGATGGAGAAGAGTTAATGAATGATATGGTCCTTTTGTTCATTCTCAAATTAATATT
ATTTGTTTTTTCTCTTATTTGTTGTGTGTTGAATTTGAAATTATAAGAGATATGCAAACATTTTGTTTTG
AGTAAAAATGTGTCAAATCGTGGCCTCTAATGACCGAAGTTAATATGAGGAGTAAAACACTTGTAGTTGT
ACCATTATGCTTATTCACTAGGCAACAAATATATTTTCAGACCTAGAAAAGCTGCAAATGTTACTGAATA
CAAGTATGTCCTCTTGTGTTTTAGACATTTATGAACTTTCCTTTATGTAATTTTCCAGAATCCTTGTCAG
ATTCTAATCATTGCTTTATAATTATAGTTATACTCATGGATTTGTAGTTGAGTATGAAAATATTTTTTAA
TGCATTTTATGACTTGCCAATTGATTGACAACATGCATCAAGCTTGGCACTGGCCGTCGTTTTACAACGT
CGTGACTGGGAAAACCCTGGCGTTACCCAACTTAATCGCCTTGCAGCACATCCCCCTTTCGCCAGCTGGC
GTAATAGCGAAGAGGCCCGCACCGATCGCCCTTCCCAACAGTTGCGCAGCCTGAATGGCGAATGCTAGAG
CAGCTTGCCAATCGAGGCCGACCAACCGCAAGCGTTGTCAGTGTTGCAAAGCGCTCTGTGTGGGCCTACT
TTAATTGCTTCCAGTGTTAAATTGGCGAAAGGCAATAATATCGCAAAATATTGTGTTGTAAAATGTAATT
ATGTTTTAATTTCATGGAAATGTTTGAGCATAATTTTTATTAATGTACTAAATTACTGTTTTGTTAAATG
CAATTTTGCTTTCTCGGGATTTTAATATCAAAATCTATTTAGAAATACACAATATTTTGTTGCAGGCTTG
CTGGAGAATCGATCTGCTATCATAAAAATTACAAAAAAATTTTATTTGCCTCAATTATTTTAGGATTGGT
ATTAAGGACGCTTAAATTATTTGTCGGGTCACTACGCATCATTGTGATTGAGAAGATCAGCGATACGAAA
TATTCGTAGTACTATCGATAATTTATTTGAAAATTCATAAGAAAAGCAAACGTTACATGAATTGATGAAA
CAATACAAAGACAGATAAAGCCACGCACATTTAGGATATTGGCCGAGATTACTGAATATTGAGTAAGATC
ACGGAATTTCTGACAGGAGCATGTCTTCAATTCAGCCCAAATGGCAGTTGAAATACTCAAACCGCCCCAT
ATGCAGGAGCGGATCATTCATTGTTTGTTTGGTTGCCTTTGCCAACATGGGAGTCCAAGGTTTCAGGGAA
GCTGGAATTCCGGGGTGGGCGAAGAACTCCAGCATGAGATCCCCGCGCTGGAGGATCATCCAGCCGGCGT
CCCGGAAAACGATTCCGAAGCCCAACCTTTCATAGAAGGCGGCGGTGGAATCGAAATCTCGTGATGGCAG
GTTGGGCGTCGCTTGGTCGGTCATTTCGAACCCCAGAGTCCCGCTCAGAAGAACTCGTCAAGAAGGCGAT
AGAAGGCGATGCGCTGCGAATCGGGAGCGGCGATACCGTAAAGCACGAGGAAGCGGTCAGCCCATTCGCC
GCCAAGCTCTTCAGCAATATCACGGGTAGCCAACGCTATGTCCTGATAGCGGTCCGCCACACCCAGCCGG
CCACAGTCGATGAATCCAGAAAAGCGGCCATTTTCCACCATGATATTCGGCAAGCAGGCATCGCCATGGG
TCACGACGAGATCCTCGCCGTCGGGCATGCGCGCCTTGAGCCTGGCGAACAGTTCGGCTGGCGCGAGCCC
CTGATGCTCTTCGTCCAGATCATCCTGATCGACAAGACCGGCTTCCATCCGAGTACGTGCTCGCTCGATG
CGATGTTTCGCTTGGTGGTCGAATGGGCAGGTAGCCGGATCAAGCGTATGCAGCCGCCGCATTGCATCAG
CCATGATGGATACTTTCTCGGCAGGAGCAAGGTGAGATGACAGGAGATCCTGCCCCGGCACTTCGCCCAA
TAGCAGCCAGTCCCTTCCCGCTTCAGTGACAACGTCGAGCACAGCTGCGCAAGGAACGCCCGTCGTGGCC
AGCCACGATAGCCGCGCTGCCTCGTCCTGGAGTTCATTCAGGGCACCGGACAGGTCGGTCTTGACAAAAA
GAACCGGGCGCCCCTGCGCTGACAGCCGGAACACGGCGGCATCAGAGCAGCCGATTGTCTGTTGTGCCCA
GTCATAGCCGAATAGCCTCTCCACCCAAGCGGCCGGAGAACCTGCGTGCAATCCATCTTGTTCAATCATG
CGAAACGATCCGGGGAATTCGCTAGAGTCGATTTGGTGTATCGAGATTGGTTATGAAATTCAGATGCTAG
TGTAATGTATTGGTAATTTGGGAAGATATAATAGGAAGCAAGGCTATTTATCCATTTCTGAAAAGGCGAA
ATGGCGTCACCGCGAGCGTCACGCGCATTCCGTTCTTGCTGTAAAGCGTTGTTTGGTACACTTTTGACTA
GCGAGGCTTGGCGTGTCAGCGTATCTATTCAAAAGTCGTTAATGGCTGCGGATCAAGAAAAAGTTGGAAT
AGAAACAGAATACCCGCGAAATTCAGGCCCGGTTGCCATGTCCTACACGCCGAAATAAACGACCAAATTA
GTAGAAAAATAAAAACTGACTCGGATACTTACGTCACGTCTTGCGCACTGATTTGAAAAATCTCAATATA
AACAAAGACGGCCACAAGAAAAAACCAAAACACCGATATTCATTAATCTTATCTAGTTTCTCAAAAAAAT
TCATATCTTCCACACGTGAAAATGCCAATTTCTCAGACCTACCTCGGCTCTGCGAAGGCCCCCGCTGGTA
TCAAAAGTTTTTATTTCATCCGACATGGCGCGACCGACCTCAACGAGAAGGAAATTGTCGTGAACGGTGA
GAAGCTCTGGGGCGTGCAAGGTTCCGGAACGAACATCGGTCTCAATGCAAAAGGGGAACGCCAGGCTCTG
TTGGCCCCTCGAAATTCGGCGTTAATTCAGTACATTAAAAACGTCCGCAATGTGTTATTAAGTTGTCTAA
GCGTCAATTTGTTTACACCACAATATATCCTGCCACCAGCCAGCCAACAGCTCCCCGACCGGCAGCTCGG
CACAAAATCACCACTCGATACAGGCAGCCCATCAGTCCGGGACGGCGTCAGCGGGAGAGCCGTTGTAAGG
CGGCAGACTTTGCTCATGTTACCGATGCTATTCGGAAGAACGGCAACTAAGCTGCCGGGTTTGAAACACG
GATGATCTCGCGGAGGGTAGCATGTTGATTGTAACGATGACAGAGCGTTGCTGCCTGTGATCAATTCGGG
CACGAACCCAGTGGACATAAGCCTGTTCGGTTCGTAAGCTGTAATGCAAGTAGCGTATGCGCTCACGCAA
CTGGTCCAGAACCTTGACCGAACGCAGCGGTGGTAACGGCGCAGTGGCGGTTTTCATGGCTTGTTATGAC
TGTTTTTTTGGGGTACAGTCTATGCCTCGGGCATCCAAGCAGCAAGCGCGTTACGCCGTGGGTCGATGTT
TGATGTTATGGAGCAGCAACGATGTTACGCAGCAGGGCAGTCGCCCTAAAACAAAGTTAAACATCATGGG
GGAAGCGGTGATCGCCGAAGTATCGACTCAACTATCAGAGGTAGTTGGCGTCATCGAGCGCCATCTCGAA
CCGACGTTGCTGGCCGTACATTTGTACGGCTCCGCAGTGGATGGCGGCCTGAAGCCACACAGTGATATTG
ATTTGCTGGTTACGGTGACCGTAAGGCTTGATGAAACAACGCGGCGAGCTTTGATCAACGACCTTTTGGA
AACTTCGGCTTCCCCTGGAGAGAGCGAGATTCTCCGCGCTGTAGAAGTCACCATTGTTGTGCACGACGAC
ATCATTCCGTGGCGTTATCCAGCTAAGCGCGAACTGCAATTTGGAGAATGGCAGCGCAATGACATTCTTG
CAGGTATCTTCGAGCCAGCCACGATCGACATTGATCTGGCTATCTTGCTGACAAAAGCAAGAGAACATAG
CGTTGCCTTGGTAGGTCCAGCGGCGGAGGAACTCTTTGATCCGGTTCCTGAACAGGATCTATTTGAGGCG
CTAAATGAAACCTTAACGCTATGGAACTCGCCGCCCGACTGGGCTGGCGATGAGCGAAATGTAGTGCTTA
CGTTGTCCCGCATTTGGTACAGCGCAGTAACCGGCAAAATCGCGCCGAAGGATGTCGCTGCCGACTGGGC
AATGGAGCGCCTGCCGGCCCAGTATCAGCCCGTCATACTTGAAGCTAGACAGGCTTATCTTGGACAAGAA
GAAGATCGCTTGGCCTCGCGCGCAGATCAGTTGGAAGAATTTGTCCACTACGTGAAAGGCGAGATCACCA
AGGTAGTCGGCAAATAATGTCTAGCTAGAAATTCGTTCAAGCCGACGCCGCTTCGCGGCGCGGCTTAACT
CAAGCGTTAGATGCACTAAGCACATAATTGCTCACAGCCAAACTATCAGGTCAAGTCTGCTTTTATTATT
TTTAAGCGTGCATAATAAGCCCTACACAAATTGGGAGATATATCATGCATGACCAAAATCCCTTAACGTG
AGTTTTCGTTCCACTGAGCGTCAGACCCCGTAGAAAAGATCAAAGGATCTTCTTGAGATCCTTTTTTTCT
GCGCGTAATCTGCTGCTTGCAAACAAAAAAACCACCGCTACCAGCGGTGGTTTGTTTGCCGGATCAAGAG
CTACCAACTCTTTTTCCGAAGGTAACTGGCTTCAGCAGAGCGCAGATACCAAATACTGTCCTTCTAGTGT
AGCCGTAGTTAGGCCACCACTTCAAGAACTCTGTAGCACCGCCTACATACCTCGCTCTGCTAATCCTGTT
ACCAGTGGCTGCTGCCAGTGGCGATAAGTCGTGTCTTACCGGGTTGGACTCAAGACGATAGTTACCGGAT
AAGGCGCAGCGGTCGGGCTGAACGGGGGGTTCGTGCACACAGCCCAGCTTGGAGCGAACGACCTACACCG
AACTGAGATACCTACAGCGTGAGCTATGAGAAAGCGCCACGCTTCCCGAAGGGAGAAAGGCGGACAGGTA
TCCGGTAAGCGGCAGGGTCGGAACAGGAGAGCGCACGAGGGAGCTTCCAGGGGGAAACGCCTGGTATCTT
TATAGTCCTGTCGGGTTTCGCCACCTCTGACTTGAGCGTCGATTTTTGTGATGCTCGTCAGGGGGGCGGA
GCCTATGGAAAAACGCCAGCAACGCGGCCTTTTTACGGTTCCTGGCCTTTTGCTGGCCTTTTGCTCACAT
GTTCTTTCCTGCGTTATCCCCTGATTCTGTGGATAACCGTATTACCGCCTTTGAGTGAGCTGATACCGCT
CGCCGCAGCCGAACGACCGAGCGCAGCGAGTCAGTGAGCGAGGAAGCGGAAGAGCGCCTGATGCGGTATT
TTCTCCTTACGCATCTGTGCGGTATTTCACACCGCATATGGTGCACTCTCAGTACAATCTGCTCTGATGC
CGCATAGTTAAGCCAGTATACACTCCGCTATCGCTACGTGACTGGGTCATGGCTGCGCCCCGACACCCGC
CAACACCCGCTGACGCGCCCTGACGGGCTTGTCTGCTCCCGGCATCCGCTTACAGACAAGCTGTGACCGT
CTCCGGGAGCTGCATGTGTCAGAGGTTTTCACCGTCATCACCGAAACGCGCGAGGCAGGGTGCCTTGATG
TGGGCGCCGGCGGTCGAGTGGCGACGGCGCGGCTTGTCCGCGCCCTGGTAGATTGCCTGGCCGTAGGCCA
GCCATTTTTGAGCGGCCAGCGGCCGCGATAGGCCGACGCGAAGCGGCGGGGCGTAGGGAGCGCAGCGACC
GAAGGGTAGGCGCTTTTTGCAGCTCTTCGGCTGTGCGCTGGCCAGACAGTTATGCACAGGCCAGGCGGGT
TTTAAGAGTTTTAATAAGTTTTAAAGAGTTTTAGGCGGAAAAATCGCCTTTTTTCTCTTTTATATCAGTC
ACTTACATGTGTGACCGGTTCCCAATGTACGGCTTTGGGTTCCCAATGTACGGGTTCCGGTTCCCAATGT
ACGGCTTTGGGTTCCCAATGTACGTGCTATCCACAGGAAAGAGACCTTTTCGACCTTTTTCCCCTGCTAG
GGCAATTTGCCCTAGCATCTGCTCCGTACATTAGGAACCGGCGGATGCTTCGCCCTCGATCAGGTTGCGG
TAGCGCATGACTAGGATCGGGCCAGCCTGCCCCGCCTCCTCCTTCAAATCGTACTCCGGCAGGTCATTTG
ACCCGATCAGCTTGCGCACGGTGAAACAGAACTTCTTGAACTCTCCGGCGCTGCCACTGCGTTCGTAGAT
CGTCTTGAACAACCATCTGGCTTCTGCCTTGCCTGCGGCGCGGCGTGCCAGGCGGTAGAGAAAACGGCCG
ATGCCGGGATCGATCAAAAAGTAATCGGGGTGAACCGTCAGCACGTCCGGGTTCTTGCCTTCTGTGATCT
CGCGGTACATCCAATCAGCTAGCTCGATCTCGATGTACTCCGGCCGCCCGGTTTCGCTCTTTACGATCTT
GTAGCGGCTAATCAAGGCTTCACCCTCGGATACCGTCACCAGGCGGCCGTTCTTGGCCTTCTTCGTACGC
TGCATGGCAACGTGCGTGGTGTTTAACCGAATGCAGGTTTCTACCAGGTCGTCTTTCTGCTTTCCGCCAT
CGGCTCGCCGGCAGAACTTGAGTACGTCCGCAACGTGTGGACGGAACACGCGGCCGGGCTTGTCTCCCTT
CCCTTCCCGGTATCGGTTCATGGATTCGGTTAGATGGGAAACCGCCATCAGTACCAGGTCGTAATCCCAC
ACACTGGCCATGCCGGCCGGCCCTGCGGAAACCTCTACGTGCCCGTCTGGAAGCTCGTAGCGGATCACCT
CGCCAGCTCGTCGGTCACGCTTCGACAGACGGAAAACGGCCACGTCCATGATGCTGCGACTATCGCGGGT
GCCCACGTCATAGAGCATCGGAACGAAAAAATCTGGTTGCTCGTCGCCCTTGGGCGGCTTCCTAATCGAC
GGCGCACCGGCTGCCGGCGGTTGCCGGGATTCTTTGCGGATTCGATCAGCGGCCGCTTGCCACGATTCAC
CGGGGCGTGCTTCTGCCTCGATGCGTTGCCGCTGGGCGGCCTGCGCGGCCTTCAACTTCTCCACCAGGTC
ATCACCCAGCGCCGCGCCGATTTGTACCGGGCCGGATGGTTTGCGACCGCTCACGCCGATTCCTCGGGCT
TGGGGGTTCCAGTGCCATTGCAGGGCCGGCAGACAACCCAGCCGCTTACGCCTGGCCAACCGCCCGTTCC
TCCACACATGGGGCATTCCACGGCGTCGGTGCCTGGTTGTTCTTGATTTTCCATGCCGCCTCCTTTAGCC
GCTAAAATTCATCTACTCATTTATTCATTTGCTCATTTACTCTGGTAGCTGCGCGATGTATTCAGATAGC
AGCTCGGTAATGGTCTTGCCTTGGCGTACCGCGTACATCTTCAGCTTGGTGTGATCCTCCGCCGGCAACT
GAAAGTTGACCCGCTTCATGGCTGGCGTGTCTGCCAGGCTGGCCAACGTTGCAGCCTTGCTGCTGCGTGC
GCTCGGACGGCCGGCACTTAGCGTGTTTGTGCTTTTGCTCATTTTCTCTTTACCTCATTAACTCAAATGA
GTTTTGATTTAATTTCAGCGGCCAGCGCCTGGACCTCGCGGGCAGCGTCGCCCTCGGGTTCTGATTCAAG
AACGGTTGTGCCGGCGGCGGCAGTGCCTGGGTAGCTCACGCGCTGCGTGATACGGGACTCAAGAATGGGC
AGCTCGTACCCGGCCAGCGCCTCGGCAACCTCACCGCCGATGCGCGTGCCTTTGATCGCCCGCGACACGA
CAAAGGCCGCTTGTAGCCTTCCATCCGTGACCTCAATGCGCTGCTTAACCAGCTCCACCAGGTCGGCGGT
GGCCCATATGTCGTAAGGGCTTGGCTGCACCGGAATCAGCACGAAGTCGGCTGCCTTGATCGCGGACACA
GCCAAGTCCGCCGCCTGGGGCGCTCCGTCGATCACTACGAAGTCGCGCCGGCCGATGGCCTTCACGTCGC
GGTCAATCGTCGGGCGGTCGATGCCGACAACGGTTAGCGGTTGATCTTCCCGCACGGCCGCCCAATCGCG
GGCACTGCCCTGGGGATCGGAATCGACTAACAGAACATCGGCCCCGGCGAGTTGCAGGGCGCGGGCTAGA
TGGGTTGCGATGGTCGTCTTGCCTGACCCGCCTTTCTGGTTAAGTACAGCGATAACCTTCATGCGTTCCC
CTTGCGTATTTGTTTATTTACTCATCGCATCATATACGCAGCGACCGCATGACGCAAGCTGTTTTACTCA
AATACACATCACCTTTTTAGACGGCGGCGCTCGGTTTCTTCAGCGGCCAAGCTGGCCGGCCAGGCCGCCA
GCTTGGCATCAGACAAACCGGCCAGGATTTCATGCAGCCGCACGGTTGAGACGTGCGCGGGCGGCTCGAA
CACGTACCCGGCCGCGATCATCTCCGCCTCGATCTCTTCGGTAATGAAAAACGGTTCGTCCTGGCCGTCC
TGGTGCGGTTTCATGCTTGTTCCTCTTGGCGTTCATTCTCGGCGGCCGCCAGGGCGTCGGCCTCGGTCAA
TGCGTCCTCACGGAAGGCACCGCGCCGCCTGGCCTCGGTGGGCGTCACTTCCTCGCTGCGCTCAAGTGCG
CGGTACAGGGTCGAGCGATGCACGCCAAGCAGTGCAGCCGCCTCTTTCACGGTGCGGCCTTCCTGGTCGA
TCAGCTCGCGGGCGTGCGCGATCTGTGCCGGGGTGAGGGTAGGGCGGGGGCCAAACTTCACGCCTCGGGC
CTTGGCGGCCTCGCGCCCGCTCCGGGTGCGGTCGATGATTAGGGAACGCTCGAACTCGGCAATGCCGGCG
AACACGGTCAACACCATGCGGCCGGCCGGCGTGGTGGTGTCGGCCCACGGCTCTGCCAGGCTACGCAGGC
CCGCGCCGGCCTCCTGGATGCGCTCGGCAATGTCCAGTAGGTCGCGGGTGCTGCGGGCCAGGCGGTCTAG
CCTGGTCACTGTCACAACGTCGCCAGGGCGTAGGTGGTCAAGCATCCTGGCCAGCTCCGGGCGGTCGCGC
CTGGTGCCGGTGATCTTCTCGGAAAACAGCTTGGTGCAGCCGGCCGCGTGCAGTTCGGCCCGTTGGTTGG
TCAAGTCCTGGTCGTCGGTGCTGACGCGGGCATAGCCCAGCAGGCCAGCGGCGGCGCTCTTGTTCATGGC
GTAATGTCTCCGGTTCTAGTCGCAAGTATTCTACTTTATGCGACTAAAACACGCGACAAGAAAACGCCAG
GAAAAGGGCAGGGCGGCAGCCTGTCGCGTAACTTAGGACTTGTGCGACATGTCGTTTTCAGAAGACGGCT
GCACTGAACGTCAGAAGCCGACTGCACTATAGCAGCGGAGGGGTTGGATCAAAGTACTTTAAAGTACTTT
GATCCCGAGGGGAACCCTGTGGTTGGCATGCACATACAAATGGACGAACGGATAAACCTTTTCACGCCCT
TTTAAATATCCGATTATTCTAATAAACGCTCTTTTCTCTTAGGTTTACC
